Addgene plasmid #138814: pPD109 VP16-ZF43(RAAA)
Purpose: Constitutive expression of VP16-ZF43(RAAA) under the CMV promoter.
Depositing lab: Joshua Leonard. Depositing organization: Northwestern University. Publication: The COMET toolkit for composing customizable genetic programs in mammalian cells. Donahue PS, Draut JW, Muldoon JJ, Edelstein HI, Bagheri N, Leonard JN. Nat Commun. 2020 Feb 7;11(1):779. doi: 10.1038/s41467-019-14147-5. PubMed 32034124.
Backbone
  Vector backbone: pPD005 pcDNA Golden Gate
  Vector type: Mammalian Expression, Synthetic Biology
Growth in bacteria
  Bacterial resistance: Ampicillin, 100 μg/mL
  Growth temperature: 37°C
  Growth strain: DH5alpha
  Copy number: High Copy
Gene/Insert
  Gene/Insert name: VP16-ZF43(RAAA)
  Species: Synthetic
  Mutation: R15A, R43A, R71A
  Promoter: CMV
  Tag / fusion protein: 3xFlag (N terminal on insert)
  Cloning method: Restriction Enzyme; 5′ cloning site NheI (not destroyed); 3′ cloning site NotI (not destroyed)
  Sequencing primers: 5′ CGCAAATGGGCGGTAGGCGTG; 3′ TAGAAGGCACAGTCGAGG
Terms and licenses: Academic/Nonprofit Terms; Industry Terms: Not Available to Industry
Depositor comments: Leonard Lab plasmid reference number: L1376
How to cite: pPD109 VP16-ZF43(RAAA) was a gift from Joshua Leonard (Addgene plasmid # 138814 ; http://n2t.net/addgene:138814 ; RRID:Addgene_138814)
