[The description below was written by a language model from this plasmid's Addgene catalogue record and pLannotate feature annotations shown in this document.]
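Description:
pPD109 VP16-ZF43(RAAA) is a mammalian expression plasmid from the COMET toolkit for building genetic programs in mammalian cells. It is built on the pPD005 pcDNA Golden Gate backbone and is about 5 kb. It is propagated in E. coli as a high-copy plasmid through a ColE1/pUC-type origin and selected with ampicillin through the β-lactamase gene and its native promoter. The backbone also carries an f1 phage origin and remnants of a lac promoter/operator region. An SV40 early promoter and SV40 poly(A) signal flank only a short fragment annotated as a bleomycin-resistance protein, so the feature table does not show an intact mammalian selection marker, and the plasmid appears suited mainly to transient transfection.

The payload is a synthetic transcription factor cloned between NheI and NotI sites. It is driven constitutively by the human CMV immediate-early enhancer and promoter and terminated by the bovine growth hormone polyadenylation signal. A T7 promoter lies just upstream of the coding region. The open reading frame begins with an N-terminal 3xFLAG tag for detection, followed by the herpes simplex virus VP16 activation domain and then the ZF43 zinc finger DNA-binding domain. The zinc finger portion is not annotated by the automated feature call, but it presumably occupies the gap between VP16 and the poly(A) signal. The "RAAA" designation corresponds to three arginine-to-alanine substitutions (R15A, R43A, R71A). The record does not explain their purpose, though their regular spacing suggests one substitution in each zinc finger repeat. The construct supplies a constitutively expressed zinc finger activator, presumably to drive reporters or circuits that carry cognate ZF43 binding sites.
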