Features (pLannotate 1.2.2; 21 found; start..end, strand, type, name):
     28..80      -  misc_feature   bom (fragment): basis of mobility region from pBR322
    235..614     +  enhancer       CMV enhancer: human cytomegalovirus immediate early enhancer
    615..818     +  promoter       CMV promoter: human cytomegalovirus (CMV) immediate early promoter
    814..847     +  LTR            5' LTR (truncated) (fragment): truncated 5' long terminal repeat (LTR) from HIV-1
    863..881     +  promoter       T7 promoter: promoter for bacteriophage T7 RNA polymerase
    952..975     +  CDS            3xFLAG (fragment): three tandem FLAG® epitope tags
   1039..1272    +  CDS            VP16_HHV11 (fragment): Experimental evidence at protein level: Swiss-Prot protein existence level 1. May play a role in the aggregation of tegument proteins around nucleocapsids during virus morphogenesis. From Human herpesvirus 1 (strain 17) (HHV-1) (Human herpes simplex virus 1).
   1599..1710    +  polyA_signal   bGH poly(A) signal: bovine growth hormone polyadenylation signal
   1827..1848    +  promoter       SV40 promoter (fragment): SV40 enhancer and early promoter
   1869..2297    +  rep_origin     f1 ori (sequence partly withheld): f1 bacteriophage origin of replication; arrow indicates direction of (+) strand synthesis
   2302..2324    +  promoter       SV40 promoter (fragment): SV40 enhancer and early promoter
   2325..2516    +  promoter       SV40 promoter: SV40 early promoter
   2543..2641    +  CDS            ble (fragment): BLE_KLEPN - Experimental evidence at protein level: Swiss-Prot protein existence level 1. Binding protein with a strong affinity to the bleomycin family of antibiotics. Binds to CL990; an antimitotic-antibiotic compound. From Klebsiella pneumoniae.
   2636..2757    +  polyA_signal   SV40 poly(A) signal: SV40 polyadenylation signal
   2830..2846    -  protein_bind   lac operator: The lac repressor binds to the lac operator to inhibit transcription in E. coli. This inhibition can be relieved by adding lactose or isopropyl-β-D-thiogalactopyranoside (IPTG). lac repressor encoded by lacI
   2854..2884    -  promoter       lac promoter: promoter for the E. coli lac operon
   2899..2920    -  protein_bind   CAP binding site: CAP binding activates transcription in the presence of cAMP. E. coli catabolite activator protein
   2933..3025    -  CDS            lacI (fragment): lac repressor; lacI; The lac repressor binds to the lac operator to inhibit transcription in E. coli. This inhibition can be relieved by adding lactose or isopropyl-β-D-thiogalactopyranoside (IPTG).
   3208..3796    -  rep_origin     ori: high-copy-number ColE1/pMB1/pBR322/pUC origin of replication
   3967..4827    -  CDS            AmpR: β-lactamase; bla; confers resistance to ampicillin, carbenicillin, and related antibiotics
   4828..4932    -  promoter       AmpR promoter: bla
>Addgene plasmid #138814 | pPD109 VP16-ZF43(RAAA) | addgene full sequence | sequence record 321483 | Addgene NGS Result
GACGGATCGGGAGATCTCCCGATCCCCTATGGTGCACTCTCAGTACAATCTGCTCTGATGCCGCATAGTT
AAGCCAGTATCTGCTCCCTGCTTGTGTGTTGGAGGTCGCTGAGTAGTGCGCGAGCAAAATTTAAGCTACA
ACAAGGCAAGGCTTGACCGACAATTGCATGAAGAATCTGCTTAGGGTTAGGCGTTTTGCGCTGCTTCGCG
ATGTACGGGCCAGATATACGCGTTGACATTGATTATTGACTAGTTATTAATAGTAATCAATTACGGGGTC
ATTAGTTCATAGCCCATATATGGAGTTCCGCGTTACATAACTTACGGTAAATGGCCCGCCTGGCTGACCG
CCCAACGACCCCCGCCCATTGACGTCAATAATGACGTATGTTCCCATAGTAACGCCAATAGGGACTTTCC
ATTGACGTCAATGGGTGGAGTATTTACGGTAAACTGCCCACTTGGCAGTACATCAAGTGTATCATATGCC
AAGTACGCCCCCTATTGACGTCAATGACGGTAAATGGCCCGCCTGGCATTATGCCCAGTACATGACCTTA
TGGGACTTTCCTACTTGGCAGTACATCTACGTATTAGTCATCGCTATTACCATGGTGATGCGGTTTTGGC
AGTACATCAATGGGCGTGGATAGCGGTTTGACTCACGGGGATTTCCAAGTCTCCACCCCATTGACGTCAA
TGGGAGTTTGTTTTGGCACCAAAATCAACGGGACTTTCCAAAATGTCGTAACAACTCCGCCCCATTGACG
CAAATGGGCGGTAGGCGTGTACGGTGGGAGGTCTATATAAGCAGAGCTCTCTGGCTAACTAGAGAACCCA
CTGCTTACTGGCTTATCGAAATTAATACGACTCACTATAGGGAGTCCCAAGCTGGCTAGCGCCACCATGG
ATTATAAGGATCACGATGGCGACTACAAGGACCACGATATTGACTACAAAGACGATGACGATAAAATGGC
TCCTAAGAAAAAGCGCAAAGTCGGTATCCATGGCGTTCCCGTCGACGGTGGACTGCAGGCCCCACCAACC
GATGTTTCTTTAGGTGATGAGTTACATTTGGACGGTGAGGACGTAGCTATGGCACATGCAGATGCCTTAG
ACGATTTTGACTTGGATATGTTAGGAGATGGAGATTCACCAGGACCTGGTTTCACACCACACGATTCAGC
TCCATACGGTGCTTTGGACATGGCCGATTTCGAATTTGAACAGATGTTTACTGATGCCTTGGGTATAGAC
GAATACGGTGGTGGAGCTAGACCCGGGGAGCGCCCCTTCCAGTGTCGCATTTGCATGGCGAACTTTTCGC
GCCAGGACAGGCTTGACAGGCATACCCGTACTCATACCGGTGAAAAACCGTTTCAGTGTCGGATCTGTAT
GGCAAATTTCTCCCAGAAGGAGCACTTGGCGGGGCATCTACGTACGCACACCGGCGAGAAGCCATTCCAA
TGCCGAATATGCATGGCCAACTTCAGTCGCCGCGACAACCTGAACCGGCACCTAAAAACCCACCTGAGAG
GATCTTAAGCGGCCGCTCGAGTCTAGAGGGCCCGTTTAAACCCGCTGATCAGCCTCGACTGTGCCTTCTA
GTTGCCAGCCATCTGTTGTTTGCCCCTCCCCCGTGCCTTCCTTGACCCTGGAAGGTGCCACTCCCACTGT
CCTTTCCTAATAAAATGAGGAAATTGCATCGCATTGTCTGAGTAGGTGTCATTCTATTCTGGGGGGTGGG
GTGGGGCAGGACAGCAAGGGGGAGGATTGGGAAGTCAATAGCAGGCATGCTGGGGATGCGGTGGGCTCTA
TGGCTTCTGAGGCGGAAAGAACCAGCTGGGGCTCTAGGGGGTATCCCC
[124 nt withheld, positions 1869-1992]
C
[91 nt withheld, positions 1994-2084]
A
[49 nt withheld, positions 2086-2134]
CCTTTGACGTTGGAGTCCACGTTCTTT
[37 nt withheld, positions 2162-2198]
ACCCTATCTCGGTCTATTCTTTTGATTTATAAGGGATTTTGCCGATTTCGGCCTATTGGTTAAAAAATGA
GCTGATTTAACAAAAATTTAACGCGAATTAATTCTGTGGAATGTGTGTCAGTTAGGCTCAATTAGTCAGC
AACCATAGTCCCGCCCCTAACTCCGCCCATCCCGCCCCTAACTCCGCCCAGTTCCGCCCATTCTCCGCCC
CATGGCTGACTAATTTTTTTTATTTATGCAGAGGCCGAGGCCGCCTCTGCCTCTGAGCTATTCCAGAAGT
AGTGAGGAGGCTTTTTTGGAGGCCTAGGCTTTTGCAAAAAGCTCCCGGGAGCTTGTATATCCATTTTCGG
AGGTTGGGCTTCGGAATCGTTTTCCGGGACGCCGGCTGGATGATCCTCCAGCGCGGGGATCTCATGCTGG
AGTTCTTCGCCCACCCCAACTTGTTTATTGCAGCTTATAATGGTTACAAATAAAGCAATAGCATCACAAA
TTTCACAAATAAAGCATTTTTTTCACTGCATTCTAGTTGTGGTTTGTCCAAACTCATCAATGTATCTTAT
CATGTCTGTATACCGTCGACCTCTAGCTAGAGCTTGGCGTAATCATGGTCATAGCTGTTTCCTGTGTGAA
ATTGTTATCCGCTCACAATTCCACACAACATACGAGCCGGAAGCATAAAGTGTAAAGCCTGGGGTGCCTA
ATGAGTGAGCTAACTCACATTAATTGCGTTGCGCTCACTGCCCGCTTTCCAGTCGGGAAACCTGTCGTGC
CAGCTGCATTAATGAATCGGCCAACGCGCGGGGAGAGGCGGTTTGCGTATTGGGCGCTCTTCCGCTTCCT
CGCTCACTGACTCGCTGCGCTCGGTCGTTCGGCTGCGGCGAGCGGTATCAGCTCACTCAAAGGCGGTAAT
ACGGTTATCCACAGAATCAGGGGATAACGCAGGAAAGAACATGTGAGCAAAAGGCCAGCAAAAGGCCAGG
AACCGTAAAAAGGCCGCGTTGCTGGCGTTTTTCCATAGGCTCCGCCCCCCTGACGAGCATCACAAAAATC
GACGCTCAAGTCAGAGGTGGCGAAACCCGACAGGACTATAAAGATACCAGGCGTTTCCCCCTGGAAGCTC
CCTCGTGCGCTCTCCTGTTCCGACCCTGCCGCTTACCGGATACCTGTCCGCCTTTCTCCCTTCGGGAAGC
GTGGCGCTTTCTCATAGCTCACGCTGTAGGTATCTCAGTTCGGTGTAGGTCGTTCGCTCCAAGCTGGGCT
GTGTGCACGAACCCCCCGTTCAGCCCGACCGCTGCGCCTTATCCGGTAACTATCGTCTTGAGTCCAACCC
GGTAAGACACGACTTATCGCCACTGGCAGCAGCCACTGGTAACAGGATTAGCAGAGCGAGGTATGTAGGC
GGTGCTACAGAGTTCTTGAAGTGGTGGCCTAACTACGGCTACACTAGAAGAACAGTATTTGGTATCTGCG
CTCTGCTGAAGCCAGTTACCTTCGGAAAAAGAGTTGGTAGCTCTTGATCCGGCAAACAAACCACCGCTGG
TAGCGGTGGTTTTTTTGTTTGCAAGCAGCAGATTACGCGCAGAAAAAAAGGATCTCAAGAAGATCCTTTG
ATCTTTTCTACGGGGTCTGACGCTCAGTGGAACGAAAACTCACGTTAAGGGATTTTGGTCATGAGATTAT
CAAAAAGGATCTTCACCTAGATCCTTTTAAATTAAAAATGAAGTTTTAAATCAATCTAAAGTATATATGA
GTAAACTTGGTCTGACAGTTACCAATGCTTAATCAGTGAGGCACCTATCTCAGCGATCTGTCTATTTCGT
TCATCCATAGTTGCCTGACTCCCCGTCGTGTAGATAACTACGATACGGGAGGGCTTACCATCTGGCCCCA
GTGCTGCAATGATACCGCGAGATCCACGCTCACCGGCTCCAGATTTATCAGCAATAAACCAGCCAGCCGG
AAGGGCCGAGCGCAGAAGTGGTCCTGCAACTTTATCCGCCTCCATCCAGTCTATTAATTGTTGCCGGGAA
GCTAGAGTAAGTAGTTCGCCAGTTAATAGTTTGCGCAACGTTGTTGCCATTGCTACAGGCATCGTGGTGT
CACGCTCGTCGTTTGGTATGGCTTCATTCAGCTCCGGTTCCCAACGATCAAGGCGAGTTACATGATCCCC
CATGTTGTGCAAAAAAGCGGTTAGCTCCTTCGGTCCTCCGATCGTTGTCAGAAGTAAGTTGGCCGCAGTG
TTATCACTCATGGTTATGGCAGCACTGCATAATTCTCTTACTGTCATGCCATCCGTAAGATGCTTTTCTG
TGACTGGTGAGTACTCAACCAAGTCATTCTGAGAATAGTGTATGCGGCGACCGAGTTGCTCTTGCCCGGC
GTCAATACGGGATAATACCGCGCCACATAGCAGAACTTTAAAAGTGCTCATCATTGGAAAACGTTCTTCG
GGGCGAAAACTCTCAAGGATCTTACCGCTGTTGAGATCCAGTTCGATGTAACCCACTCGTGCACCCAACT
GATCTTCAGCATCTTTTACTTTCACCAGCGTTTCTGGGTGAGCAAAAACAGGAAGGCAAAATGCCGCAAA
AAAGGGAATAAGGGCGACACGGAAATGTTGAATACTCATACTCTTCCTTTTTCAATATTATTGAAGCATT
TATCAGGGTTATTGTCTCATGAGCGGATACATATTTGAATGTATTTAGAAAAATAAACAAATAGGGGTTC
CGCGCACATTTCCCCGAAAAGTGCCACCTGACGTC
