>Addgene plasmid #138814 | pPD109 VP16-ZF43(RAAA) | depositor partial sequence | sequence record 268295 | VP16-ZF43(RAAA) gene
ATGGATTATAAGGATCACGATGGCGACTACAAGGACCACGATATTGACTACAAAGACGATGACGATAAAA
TGGCTCCTAAGAAAAAGCGCAAAGTCGGTATCCATGGCGTTCCCGTCGACGGTGGACTGCAGGCCCCACC
AACCGATGTTTCTTTAGGTGATGAGTTACATTTGGACGGTGAGGACGTAGCTATGGCACATGCAGATGCC
TTAGACGATTTTGACTTGGATATGTTAGGAGATGGAGATTCACCAGGACCTGGTTTCACACCACACGATT
CAGCTCCATACGGTGCTTTGGACATGGCCGATTTCGAATTTGAACAGATGTTTACTGATGCCTTGGGTAT
AGACGAATACGGTGGTGGAGCTAGACCCGGGGAGCGCCCCTTCCAGTGTCGCATTTGCATGGCGAACTTT
TCGCGCCAGGACAGGCTTGACAGGCATACCCGTACTCATACCGGTGAAAAACCGTTTCAGTGTCGGATCT
GTATGGCAAATTTCTCCCAGAAGGAGCACTTGGCGGGGCATCTACGTACGCACACCGGCGAGAAGCCATT
CCAATGCCGAATATGCATGGCCAACTTCAGTCGCCGCGACAACCTGAACCGGCACCTAAAAACCCACCTG
AGAGGATCTTAA
